>Addgene plasmid #120196 | pCMV-GFP-RPS5pA-m1 | addgene full sequence | sequence record 274574 | Addgene NGS Result
CGCGCACATTTCCCCGAAAAGTGCCACCTGGGTCGACATTGATTATTGACTAGTAATAGTAATCAATTAC
GGGGTCATTAGTTCATAGCCCATATATGGAGTTCCGCGTTACATAACTTACGGTAAATGGCCCGCCTGGC
TGACCGCCCAACGACCCCCGCCCATTGACGTCAATAATGACGTATGTTCCCATAGTAACGCCAATAGGGA
CTTTCCATTGACGTCAATGGGTGGAGTATTTACGGTAAACTGCCCACTTGGCAGTACATCAAGTGTATCA
TATGCCAAGTACGCCCCCTATTGACGTCAATGACGGTAAATGGCCCGCCTGGCATTATGCCCAGTACATG
ACCTTATGGGACTTTCCTACTTGGCAGTACATCTACGTATTAGTCATCGCTATTACCATGGTGATGCGGT
TTTGGCAGTACATCAATGGGCGTGGATAGCGGTTTGACTCACGGGGATTTCCAAGTCTCCACCCCATTGA
CGTCAATGGGAGTTTGTTTTGGCACCAAAATCAACGGGACTTTCCAAAATGTCGTAACAACTCCGCCCCA
TTGACGCAAATGGGCGGTAGGCGTGTACGGTGGGAGGTCTATATAAGCAGAGCTGGTTTAGTGAACCGTC
AGATCCGCTAGCGCTACCGGACTCAGATCTCGAGCTCAAGCTTCGAATTCTGCAGTCGACGGTACCGCGG
GCCCGGGATCCACCGGTCGCCACCATGGTGAGCAAGGGCGAGGAGCTGTTCACCGGGGTGGTGCCCATCC
TGGTCGAGCTGGACGGCGACGTAAACGGCCACAAGTTCAGCGTGTCCGGCGAGGGCGAGGGCGATGCCAC
CTACGGCAAGCTGACCCTGAAGTTCATCTGCACCACCGGCAAGCTGCCCGTGCCCTGGCCCACCCTCGTG
ACCACCCTGACCTACGGCGTGCAGTGCTTCAGCCGCTACCCCGACCACATGAAGCAGCACGACTTCTTCA
AGTCCGCCATGCCCGAAGGCTACGTCCAGGAGCGCACCATCTTCTTCAAGGACGACGGCAACTACAAGAC
CCGCGCCGAGGTGAAGTTCGAGGGCGACACCCTGGTGAACCGCATCGAGCTGAAGGGCATCGACTTCAAG
GAGGACGGCAACATCCTGGGGCACAAGCTGGAGTACAACTACAACAGCCACAACGTCTATATCATGGCCG
ACAAGCAGAAGAACGGCATCAAGGTGAACTTCAAGATCCGCCACAACATCGAGGACGGCAGCGTGCAGCT
CGCCGACCACTACCAGCAGAACACCCCCATCGGCGACGGCCCCGTGCTGCTGCCCGACAACCACTACCTG
AGCACCCAGTCCGCCCTGAGCAAAGACCCCAACGAGAAGCGCGATCACATGGTCCTGCTGGAGTTCGTGA
CCGCCGCCGGGATCACTCTCGGCATGGACGAGCTGTACAAGTAAAGCGGCCGCACTCCTCAGGTGCGGCT
CCTCGAACTCCTATGCCATTAAGAAGAAGGACGAGCTGGAGCGTGTGGCCAAGTCCAACCGCTGATTTTC
CCAGCTGCTGCCCAATAAACCTGTCTGCCCTTTGGGCCAGTCCCAGCCACCTGTGCTGTTGTCTGTCTTC
GGTGGGGGGATGTGGGTGGCATAGCCCTGGTGGCCTTGGGAGCTGCTCACCTTCCTGACCTGTTGGCCTG
TGGGGACCTGGAAGTATTGCTGACTCAGAACCATGGCACCCCAGGGCTAGCAGGTGGGGCACTGGATGCA
GGCCAGGCTGCCTGGAGTGTCCCAGCAGGTACTGGAAATGAGATGTGGTTATCCATAACTTCTGAGGGCG
TGGCACATGAGATGTTGCTGTGGTCTGGGTGGATGGGTGGCTTGGGTGCCTGTGAGGTCTGGGTAGTCAC
AAGACCATCCTGAGAGGCTTGTCACCTTGAAGTAGCACTGGGGAGAGGAGGAAAGCTCAGCTGTTTAGGG
CACACGATTTCAGACCCCTAGCTTCACCCCCCTCTTGGAGTGTGGGGTGGTTTCACACTGGCGAGGTTGT
GCTCCTGGTTACCTCCAGGCTGCCTATCAGAAGGTGGTGGCTGGTGTGGCCAATGCCCTGGCTCACAAAT
ACCACTGAGATCTTTTTCCCTCTGCCAAAAATTATGGGGACATCATGAAGCCCCTTGAGCATCTGACTTC
TGGCTAATAAAGGAAATTTATTTTCATTGCAATAGTGTGTTGGAATTTTTTGTGTCTCTCACTCGGAAGG
ACATATGGGAGGGCAAATCATTTAAAACATCAGAATGAGTATTTGGTTTAGAGTTTGGCAACATATGCCC
ATATGCTGGCTGCCATGAACAAAGGTTGGCTATAAAGAGGTCATCAGTATATGAAACAGCCCCCTGCTGT
CCATTCCTTATTCCATAGAAAAGCCTTGACTTGAGGTTAGATTTTTTTTATATTTTGTTTTGTGTTATTT
TTTTCTTTAACATCCCTAAAATTTTCCTTACATGTTTTACTAGCCAGATTTTTCCTCCTCTCCTGACTAC
TCCCAGTCATAGCTGTCCCTCTTCTCTTATGGAGATCCCTCGACCTGCAGCCCAAGCTTGGCGTAATCAT
GGTCATAGCTGTTTCCTGTGTGAAATTGTTATCCGCTCACAATTCCACACAACATACGAGCCGGAAGCAT
AAAGTGTAAAGCCTGGGGTGCCTAATGAGTGAGCTAACTCACATTAATTGCGTTGCGCTCACTGCCCGCT
TTCCAGTCGGGAAACCTGTCGTGCCAGCGGATCCGCATCTCAATTAGTCAGCAACCATAGTCCCGCCCCT
AACTCCGCCCATCCCGCCCCTAACTCCGCCCAGTTCCGCCAATTCTCCGCCCCATGGCTGACTAATTTTT
TTTATTTATGCAGAGGCCGAGGCCGCCTCGGCCTCTGAGCTATTCCAGAAGTAGTGAGGAGGCTTTTTTG
GAGGCCTAGGCTTTTGCAAAAAGCTAACTTGTTTATTGCAGCTTATAATGGTTACAAATAAAGCAATAGC
ATCACAAATTTCACAAATAAAGCATTTTTTTCACTGCATTCTAGTTGTGGTTTGTCCAAACTCATCAATG
TATCTTATCATGTCTGGATCCGCTGCATTAATGAATCGGCCAACGCGCGGGGAGAGGCGGTTTGCGTATT
GGGCGCTCTTCCGCTTCCTCGCTCACTGACTCGCTGCGCTCGGTCGTTCGGCTGCGGCGAGCGGTATCAG
CTCACTCAAAGGCGGTAATACGGTTATCCACAGAATCAGGGGATAACGCAGGAAAGAACATGTGAGCAAA
AGGCCAGCAAAAGGCCAGGAACCGTAAAAAGGCCGCGTTGCTGGCGTTTTTCCATAGGCTCCGCCCCCCT
GACGAGCATCACAAAAATCGACGCTCAAGTCAGAGGTGGCGAAACCCGACAGGACTATAAAGATACCAGG
CGTTTCCCCCTGGAAGCTCCCTCGTGCGCTCTCCTGTTCCGACCCTGCCGCTTACCGGATACCTGTCCGC
CTTTCTCCCTTCGGGAAGCGTGGCGCTTTCTCATAGCTCACGCTGTAGGTATCTCAGTTCGGTGTAGGTC
GTTCGCTCCAAGCTGGGCTGTGTGCACGAACCCCCCGTTCAGCCCGACCGCTGCGCCTTATCCGGTAACT
ATCGTCTTGAGTCCAACCCGGTAAGACACGACTTATCGCCACTGGCAGCAGCCACTGGTAACAGGATTAG
CAGAGCGAGGTATGTAGGCGGTGCTACAGAGTTCTTGAAGTGGTGGCCTAACTACGGCTACACTAGAAGA
ACAGTATTTGGTATCTGCGCTCTGCTGAAGCCAGTTACCTTCGGAAAAAGAGTTGGTAGCTCTTGATCCG
GCAAACAAACCACCGCTGGTAGCGGTGGTTTTTTTGTTTGCAAGCAGCAGATTACGCGCAGAAAAAAAGG
ATCTCAAGAAGATCCTTTGATCTTTTCTACGGGGTCTGACGCTCAGTGGAACGAAAACTCACGTTAAGGG
ATTTTGGTCATGAGATTATCAAAAAGGATCTTCACCTAGATCCTTTTAAATTAAAAATGAAGTTTTAAAT
CAATCTAAAGTATATATGAGTAAACTTGGTCTGACAGTTACCAATGCTTAATCAGTGAGGCACCTATCTC
AGCGATCTGTCTATTTCGTTCATCCATAGTTGCCTGACTCCCCGTCGTGTAGATAACTACGATACGGGAG
GGCTTACCATCTGGCCCCAGTGCTGCAATGATACCGCGAGACCCACGCTCACCGGCTCCAGATTTATCAG
CAATAAACCAGCCAGCCGGAAGGGCCGAGCGCAGAAGTGGTCCTGCAACTTTATCCGCCTCCATCCAGTC
TATTAATTGTTGCCGGGAAGCTAGAGTAAGTAGTTCGCCAGTTAATAGTTTGCGCAACGTTGTTGCCATT
GCTACAGGCATCGTGGTGTCACGCTCGTCGTTTGGTATGGCTTCATTCAGCTCCGGTTCCCAACGATCAA
GGCGAGTTACATGATCCCCCATGTTGTGCAAAAAAGCGGTTAGCTCCTTCGGTCCTCCGATCGTTGTCAG
AAGTAAGTTGGCCGCAGTGTTATCACTCATGGTTATGGCAGCACTGCATAATTCTCTTACTGTCATGCCA
TCCGTAAGATGCTTTTCTGTGACTGGTGAGTACTCAACCAAGTCATTCTGAGAATAGTGTATGCGGCGAC
CGAGTTGCTCTTGCCCGGCGTCAATACGGGATAATACCGCGCCACATAGCAGAACTTTAAAAGTGCTCAT
CATTGGAAAACGTTCTTCGGGGCGAAAACTCTCAAGGATCTTACCGCTGTTGAGATCCAGTTCGATGTAA
CCCACTCGTGCACCCAACTGATCTTCAGCATCTTTTACTTTCACCAGCGTTTCTGGGTGAGCAAAAACAG
GAAGGCAAAATGCCGCAAAAAAGGGAATAAGGGCGACACGGAAATGTTGAATACTCATACTCTTCCTTTT
TCAATATTATTGAAGCATTTATCAGGGTTATTGTCTCATGAGCGGATACATATTTGAATGTATTTAGAAA
AATAAACAAATAGGGGTTC
Features (pLannotate 1.2.2; 17 found; start..end, strand, type, name):
    107..410     +  enhancer       CMV enhancer: human cytomegalovirus immediate early enhancer
    411..614     +  promoter       CMV promoter: human cytomegalovirus (CMV) immediate early promoter
    637..717     +  misc_feature   MCS: multiple cloning site
    725..1444    +  CDS            EGFP: the original enhanced GFP (Yang et al., 1996) mammalian codon-optimized
   1461..1532    +  CDS            Rps5 (fragment): RS5_RAT - Experimental evidence at protein level: Swiss-Prot protein existence level 1. From Rattus norvegicus (Rat).
   1983..2105    +  CDS            HBD (fragment): HBD_AOTTR - Experimental evidence at protein level: Swiss-Prot protein existence level 1. From Aotus trivirgatus (Three-striped night monkey) (Douroucouli).
   2176..2231    +  polyA_signal   β-globin poly(A) signal: rabbit β-globin polyadenylation signal (Gil and Proudfoot, 1987)
   2616..2632    -  protein_bind   lac operator: The lac repressor binds to the lac operator to inhibit transcription in E. coli. This inhibition can be relieved by adding lactose or isopropyl-β-D-thiogalactopyranoside (IPTG). lac repressor encoded by lacI
   2640..2670    -  promoter       lac promoter: promoter for the E. coli lac operon
   2685..2706    -  protein_bind   CAP binding site: CAP binding activates transcription in the presence of cAMP. E. coli catabolite activator protein
   2719..2758    -  CDS            lacI (fragment): lac repressor; lacI; The lac repressor binds to the lac operator to inhibit transcription in E. coli. This inhibition can be relieved by adding lactose or isopropyl-β-D-thiogalactopyranoside (IPTG).
   2765..2960    +  promoter       SV40 promoter: SV40 early promoter
   2966..3100    +  polyA_signal   SV40 poly(A) signal: SV40 polyadenylation signal
   3102..3156    -  CDS            lacI (fragment): lac repressor; lacI; The lac repressor binds to the lac operator to inhibit transcription in E. coli. This inhibition can be relieved by adding lactose or isopropyl-β-D-thiogalactopyranoside (IPTG).
   3339..3927    -  rep_origin     ori: high-copy-number ColE1/pMB1/pBR322/pUC origin of replication
   4098..4958    -  CDS            AmpR: β-lactamase; bla; confers resistance to ampicillin, carbenicillin, and related antibiotics
   4959..4       -  promoter       AmpR promoter (across the origin): bla
