[The description below was written by a language model from this plasmid's Addgene catalogue record and pLannotate feature annotations shown in this document.]
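Description:
pCMV-GFP-RPS5pA-m1 is a mammalian expression reporter plasmid of about 5.1 kb built on the pCMV-GFP backbone. It is used to study cleavage and polyadenylation at the human RPS5 poly(A) site. It is maintained in E. coli through a high-copy ColE1/pUC-type origin and selected with ampicillin via the β-lactamase gene and its native promoter. No mammalian selection marker is annotated. An SV40 early promoter sits directly next to an SV40 poly(A) signal with no coding sequence between them, and the nearby lac promoter/operator, CAP site and lacI fragments appear to be backbone remnants with no evident role in the reporter.

The reporter unit is driven by the human CMV immediate-early enhancer and promoter, followed by a short multiple cloning site and the EGFP coding sequence. Immediately downstream of EGFP lies the roughly 580 bp human RPS5 insert. The annotation tool detected a short Rps5 coding fragment here by homology to the rat protein, consistent with the insert including the end of the RPS5 coding region along with its 3′ end and poly(A) site. Further downstream are a globin-like fragment and the rabbit β-globin poly(A) signal. This second signal could process transcripts that read through the RPS5 site, although the record does not describe that role explicitly.

The "m1" designation marks this as stem-loop mutant 1, a variant carrying a mutation in a stem-loop of the RPS5 3′-end region. The exact mutation is not given in the record. The construct belongs to work on how 3′-end RNA structures affect mammalian mRNA processing and stability, and it is presumably transfected into mammalian cells and compared with other versions of the reporter.
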