Addgene plasmid #120196: pCMV-GFP-RPS5pA-m1
Purpose: Human RPS5 poly(A) site reporter, stem loop mutant 1
Depositing lab: David Bartel. Depositing organization: Whitehead Institute for Biomedical Research. Publication: Widespread Influence of 3'-End Structures on Mammalian mRNA Processing and Stability. Wu X, Bartel DP. Cell. 2017 May 18;169(5):905-917.e11. doi: 10.1016/j.cell.2017.04.036. PubMed 28525757.
Backbone
  Vector backbone: pCMV-GFP
  Vector type: Mammalian Expression
Growth in bacteria
  Bacterial resistance: Ampicillin, 100 μg/mL
  Growth temperature: 37°C
  Growth strain: DH5alpha
  Copy number: Unknown
Gene/Insert
  Gene/Insert name: RPS5 poly(A) site
  Species: H. sapiens (human)
  Insert size (bp): 580
Terms and licenses: Academic/Nonprofit Terms; Industry Terms: Not Available to Industry
How to cite: pCMV-GFP-RPS5pA-m1 was a gift from David Bartel (Addgene plasmid # 120196 ; http://n2t.net/addgene:120196 ; RRID:Addgene_120196)
